Addgene plasmid #173240: RVD-AA5
Purpose: One-step assembly of custom RVD arrays to construct DdCBE, TALE, etc.
Depositing lab: Bin Shen. Depositing organization: Nanjing Medical University. Publication: Precision modeling of mitochondrial diseases in zebrafish via DdCBE-mediated mtDNA base editing. Guo J, Zhang X, Chen X, Sun H, Dai Y, Wang J, Qian X, Tan L, Lou X, Shen B. Cell Discov. 2021 Sep 3;7(1):78. doi: 10.1038/s41421-021-00307-9. PubMed 34480028.
Backbone
  Vector backbone: TetR T vector
  Vector type: Unspecified
Growth in bacteria
  Bacterial resistance: Tetracycline, 10 μg/mL
  Growth temperature: 37°C
  Growth strain: DH5alpha
  Copy number: High Copy
Gene/Insert
  Gene/Insert name: NI-NI dimer RVD at Position5
  Species: Synthetic
  Mutation: no
  Cloning method: Restriction Enzyme; 5′ cloning site Unknown (unknown if destroyed)
Terms and licenses: Academic/Nonprofit Terms; Industry Terms: Not Available to Industry
Depositor comments: RVD is inserted into TA site of TetR T vector
How to cite: RVD-AA5 was a gift from Bin Shen (Addgene plasmid # 173240 ; http://n2t.net/addgene:173240 ; RRID:Addgene_173240)
