[The description below was written by a language model from this plasmid's Addgene catalogue record and pLannotate feature annotations shown in this document.]
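Description:
RVD-AA5 is a small (about 2.6 kb) bacterial module plasmid from a library used for one-step assembly of custom TALE repeat arrays, such as those needed to build DdCBE mitochondrial base editors or other TALE-based proteins. It is built on a "TetR T vector" backbone, a minimal TA-cloning plasmid. It is maintained in E. coli at high copy through a ColE1/pUC-type origin and selected with tetracycline, with the tet promoter driving the TcR tetracycline efflux protein gene. The automated annotation also picks up a short kanamycin-resistance gene fragment and a fragment of the RSF origin. These appear to be non-functional remnants of the backbone's construction rather than usable elements. A T7 promoter lies next to the region that is otherwise unannotated.

The payload is a synthetic dimer of two TALE repeats, each carrying the NI repeat-variable diresidue (RVD). In the TALE code NI specifies adenine, which explains the "AA" in the name. The "5" marks this module as the unit intended for position 5 in an ordered array. According to the depositor, the dimer was inserted at the TA cloning site of the vector. The feature table does not annotate the insert itself, which presumably sits in the unannotated stretch between the T7 promoter and the origin. The record does not state the flanking sites or overhangs that direct ordered assembly, and the 5′ cloning site is listed as unknown.

The plasmid has no eukaryotic expression elements and serves purely as a donor of a position-specific repeat module. It is combined with other positional dimers and a recipient vector to generate DNA-binding arrays of a chosen target specificity. The associated work used this approach to model mitochondrial diseases in zebrafish by mtDNA base editing.
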