Features (pLannotate 1.2.2; 6 found; start..end, strand, type, name):
      1..29      +  promoter       tet promoter: E. coli promoter for tetracycline efflux protein gene
     77..1267    +  CDS            TcR: tetracycline efflux protein; tet; confers resistance to tetracycline
   1365..1439    +  CDS            KanR (fragment): aminoglycoside phosphotransferase; aphA-3; confers resistance to kanamycin
   1442..1460    -  promoter       T7 promoter: promoter for bacteriophage T7 RNA polymerase
   1888..2476    +  rep_origin     ori: high-copy-number ColE1/pMB1/pBR322/pUC origin of replication
   2548..2587    -  rep_origin     RSF ori (fragment): Plasmids containing the RSF 1030 origin of replication can be propagated in E. coli cells that contain additional plasmids with compatible origins.
>Addgene plasmid #173240 | RVD-AA5 | addgene full sequence | sequence record 367302 | Addgene NGS Result
TTGACAGCTTATCATCGATTAGCTTTAATGCGGTAGTTTATCACAGTTAAATTGCTAACGCAGTCAGGCA
CCGTGTATGAAATCTAACAATGCGCTCATCGTCATCCTCGGCACCGTCACCCTGGATGCTGTAGGCATAG
GCTTGGTTATGCCGGTACTGCCGGGCCTCTTGCGGGATATCGTCCATTCCGACAGCATCGCCAGTCACTA
TGGCGTGCTGCTAGCGCTATATGCGTTGATGCAATTTCTATGCGCACCCGTTCTCGGAGCACTGTCCGAC
CGCTTTGGCCGCCGCCCAGTCCTGCTCGCTTCGCTACTTGGAGCCACTATCGACTACGCGATCATGGCGA
CCACACCCGTCCTGTGGATTCTCTACGCCGGACGCATCGTGGCCGGCATCACCGGCGCCACAGGTGCGGT
TGCTGGCGCCTATATCGCCGACATCACCGATGGGGAAGATCGGGCTCGCCACTTCGGGCTCATGAGCGCT
TGTTTCGGCGTGGGTATGGTGGCAGGCCCCGTGGCCGGGGGACTGTTGGGCGCCATCTCCTTACATGCAC
CATTCCTTGCGGCGGCGGTGCTCAACGGCCTCAACCTACTACTGGGCTGCTTCCTAATGCAGGAGTCGCA
TAAGGGAGAGCGCCGACCCATGCCCTTGAGAGCCTTCAACCCAGTCAGCTCCTTCCGGTGGGCGCGGGGC
ATGACTATCGTCGCCGCACTTATGACTGTCTTCTTTATCATGCAACTCGTAGGACAGGTGCCGGCAGCGC
TCTGGGTCATTTTCGGCGAGGACCGCTTTCGCTGGAGCGCGACGATGATCGGCCTGTCGCTTGCGGTATT
CGGAATCTTGCACGCCCTCGCTCAAGCCTTCGTCACTGGTCCCGCCACCAAACGTTTCGGCGAGAAGCAG
GCCATTATCGCCGGCATGGCGGCCGACGCGCTGGGCTACGTCTTGCTGGCGTTCGCGACGCGAGGCTGGA
TGGCCTTCCCCATTATGATTCTTCTCGCTTCCGGCGGCATCGGGATGCCCGCGTTGCAGGCCATGCTGTC
CAGGCAGGTAGATGACGACCATCAGGGACAGCTTCAAGGATCGCTCGCGGCTCTTACCAGCCTAACTTCG
ATCATTGGACCGCTGATCGTCACGGCGATTTATGCCGCCTCGGCGAGCACATGGAACGGGTTGGCATGGA
TTGTAGGCGCCGCCCTATACCTTGTCTGCCTCCCCGCGTTGCGTCGCGGTGCATGGAGCCGGGCCACCTC
GACCTGAATGGAAGCCGGCGGCACCTCGCTAACGGATTCACCACTCCAAGAATTGGAGCCAATCAATTCT
TGCGGAGAACTGTGAATGCGCAAACCAACCCTTGATCGGGGAAGAACAGTATGTCGAGCTATTTTTTGAC
TTACTGGGGATCAAGCCTGATTGGGAGAAAATAAAATATCCCCTATAGTGAGTCGTATTACATGGTCATA
GCTGTTTCCTGGCAGCTCTGGCCCGTGTCTCAAAATCTCTGATGTTACATTGCACAAGATAAAAATATAT
CATCATGCCTCCTCTAGACCAAAGCTGGTCTCGGCAATTGCTAGTAATATTGGTGGCAAACAGGCTCTTG
AGACGGTTCAGCGCCTCCTTCCAGTTCTCTGTCAAGCCCACGGACTCACCCCAGATCAAGTTGTAGCGAT
TGCTAGTAATATTGGTGGCAAACAGGCTCTTGAGACGGTTCAGCGCCTCCTTCCAGTTCTCTGTCAAGCC
CACGGACTCACCCCAGATCAAGTTGTAGCGATTTGAGACCATATCTGGTCGAGCCACCCATGACCAAAAT
CCCTTAACGTGAGTTACGCGTCGTTCCACTGAGCGTCAGACCCCGTAGAAAAGATCAAAGGATCTTCTTG
AGATCCTTTTTTTCTGCGCGTAATCTGCTGCTTGCAAACAAAAAAACCACCGCTACCAGCGGTGGTTTGT
TTGCCGGATCAAGAGCTACCAACTCTTTTTCCGAAGGTAACTGGCTTCAGCAGAGCGCAGATACCAAATA
CTGTTCTTCTAGTGTAGCCGTAGTTAGGCCACCACTTCAAGAACTCTGTAGCACCGCCTACATACCTCGC
TCTGCTAATCCTGTTACCAGTGGCTGCTGCCAGTGGCGATAAGTCGTGTCTTACCGGGTTGGACTCAAGA
CGATAGTTACCGGATAAGGCGCAGCGGTCGGGCTGAACGGGGGGTTCGTGCACACAGCCCAGCTTGGAGC
GAACGACCTACACCGAACTGAGATACCTACAGCGTGAGCTATGAGAAAGCGCCACGCTTCCCGAAGGGAG
AAAGGCGGACAGGTATCCGGTAAGCGGCAGGGTCGGAACAGGAGAGCGCACGAGGGAGCTTCCAGGGGGA
AACGCCTGGTATCTTTATAGTCCTGTCGGGTTTCGCCACCTCTGACTTGAGCGTCGATTTTTGTGATGCT
CGTCAGGGGGGCGGAGCCTATGGAAAAACGCCAGCAACGCGGCCTTTTTACGGTTCCTGGCCTTTTGCTG
GCCTTTTGCTCACATGTTCTTTCCTGCGTTATCCACAGAATCAGGGGATAACGCAGGAAAGAACATGAAT
TAATTCTCATGT
