>Addgene plasmid #173240 | RVD-AA5 | depositor partial sequence | sequence record 336195 | RVD flanked by two Bsa I sites
GGTCTCGGCAATTGCTAGTAATATTGGTGGCAAACAGGCTCTTGAGACGGTTCAGCGCCTCCTTCCAGTT
CTCTGTCAAGCCCACGGACTCACCCCAGATCAAGTTGTAGCGATTGCTAGTAATATTGGTGGCAAACAGG
CTCTTGAGACGGTTCAGCGCCTCCTTCCAGTTCTCTGTCAAGCCCACGGACTCACCCCAGATCAAGTTGT
AGCGATTTGAGACC
